Addgene plasmid #77533: EPHB1 gRNA (BRDN0001144723)
Purpose: 3rd generation lentiviral gRNA plasmid targeting human EPHB1
Depositing lab: John Doench & David Root. Depositing organization: Broad Institute. Publication: Optimized sgRNA design to maximize activity and minimize off-target effects of CRISPR-Cas9. Doench JG, Fusi N, Sullender M, Hegde M, Vaimberg EW, Donovan KF, Smith I, Tothova Z, Wilen C, Orchard R, Virgin HW, Listgarten J, Root DE. Nat Biotechnol. 2016 Jan 18. doi: 10.1038/nbt.3437. PubMed 26780180.
Backbone
  Vector backbone: lentiGuide-Puro
  Backbone manufacturer: Zhang Lab (Addgene plasmid # 52963)
  Vector type: Mammalian Expression, Lentiviral, CRISPR
  Selectable markers: Puromycin
Growth in bacteria
  Bacterial resistance: Ampicillin, 100 μg/mL
  Growth temperature: 37°C
  Growth strain: DH5alpha
  Copy number: High Copy
Gene/Insert
  Gene/Insert name: EPHB1 (alt names: EPHB1; NM_004441.4)
  gRNA/shRNA sequence: TCGGACCGGTTATTACCGAG
  Species: H. sapiens (human)
  Entrez Gene: EPHB1 (a.k.a. ELK, EPHT2, Hek6, NET)
  Promoter: hU6
  Cloning method: Unknown
  Sequencing primers: 5′ U6-F; 3′ pS2-R
Terms and licenses: Academic/Nonprofit Terms; Industry Terms: Not Available to Industry
Depositor comments: The gRNA was designed to target the following Genbank reference sequence(s): NM_004441.4. Note that this plasmid does NOT contain Cas9. It should be used in conjunction with lentiCas9-Blast (Addgene #52962) or otherwise with cell lines already expressing Cas9. Browse the full kinome gRNA library at http://www.addgene.org/pooled-library/broadgpp-human-kinome/ or visit http://www.broadinstitute.org/rnai/public/ for detailed protocols and information.
How to cite: EPHB1 gRNA (BRDN0001144723) was a gift from John Doench & David Root (Addgene plasmid # 77533 ; http://n2t.net/addgene:77533 ; RRID:Addgene_77533)
