[The description below was written by a language model from this plasmid's Addgene catalogue record and pLannotate feature annotations shown in this document.]
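Description:
EPHB1 gRNA (BRDN0001144723) is a third-generation lentiviral guide RNA plasmid built on the lentiGuide-Puro backbone and designed to direct Streptococcus pyogenes Cas9 to the human EPHB1 gene, which encodes an Eph-family receptor tyrosine kinase. It is maintained in E. coli through a high-copy ColE1/pUC-type origin with ampicillin resistance (β-lactamase). The backbone also carries an f1 origin, an SV40 origin and poly(A) signal, and remnants of lac and T7/T3 cloning-vector sequences.

The lentiviral transfer cassette begins with an RSV promoter fused to a truncated HIV-1 5' LTR, which makes genomic RNA production Tat-independent. This is followed by the Ψ packaging signal with a partial gag segment and the Rev response element. It ends in a ΔU3 self-inactivating 3' LTR. Between the LTRs, a human U6 RNA polymerase III promoter drives the EPHB1-specific spacer joined to the SpCas9 gRNA scaffold, followed by a central polypurine tract that aids nuclear import of the reverse-transcribed genome. Downstream, the EF-1α core promoter with its intron A expresses puromycin N-acetyltransferase, allowing selection of transduced mammalian cells, and a WPRE enhances transcript stability and expression.

The plasmid does not encode Cas9, so it has to be paired with a separate Cas9 lentivector or used in cells that already express the nuclease. The guide was designed against the EPHB1 reference transcript as part of a human kinome gRNA collection built with optimized sgRNA design rules. It is suited to knockout or loss-of-function studies of EPHB1 in human cells after packaging into lentiviral particles.
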