Features (pLannotate 1.2.2; 29 found; start..end, strand, type, name):
     14..80      +  CDS            small t antigen (fragment): SV40 (simian virus 40) small t antigen
    106..317     +  promoter       EF-1α core promoter: core promoter for human elongation factor EF-1α
    318..1256    +  intron         EF-1α intron A: intron upstream of the start codon of human EF-1α
   1278..1877    +  CDS            PuroR (fragment): puromycin N-acetyltransferase; pac from Streptomyces; confers resistance to puromycin
   1893..2481    +  misc_feature   WPRE: woodchuck hepatitis virus posttranscriptional regulatory element
   2532..2551    +  misc_feature   cPPT/CTS (fragment): central polypurine tract and central termination sequence of HIV-1
   2553..2786    +  LTR            3' LTR (ΔU3): self-inactivating 3' long terminal repeat (LTR) from HIV-1
   2864..2985    +  polyA_signal   SV40 poly(A) signal: SV40 polyadenylation signal
   3025..3160    +  rep_origin     SV40 ori: SV40 origin of replication
   3181..3199    -  promoter       T7 promoter: promoter for bacteriophage T7 RNA polymerase
   3207..3362    +  CDS            lacZα (fragment): LacZα fragment of β-galactosidase; lacZ fragment
   3367..3795    +  rep_origin     f1 ori (sequence partly withheld): f1 bacteriophage origin of replication; arrow indicates direction of (+) strand synthesis
   3848..3952    +  promoter       AmpR promoter: bla
   3953..4813    +  CDS            AmpR: β-lactamase; bla; confers resistance to ampicillin, carbenicillin, and related antibiotics
   4984..5572    +  rep_origin     ori: high-copy-number ColE1/pMB1/pBR322/pUC origin of replication
   5755..5847    +  CDS            lacI (fragment): lac repressor; lacI; The lac repressor binds to the lac operator to inhibit transcription in E. coli. This inhibition can be relieved by adding lactose or isopropyl-β-D-thiogalactopyranoside (IPTG).
   5860..5881    +  protein_bind   CAP binding site: CAP binding activates transcription in the presence of cAMP. E. coli catabolite activator protein
   5896..5926    +  promoter       lac promoter: promoter for the E. coli lac operon
   5934..5950    +  protein_bind   lac operator: The lac repressor binds to the lac operator to inhibit transcription in E. coli. This inhibition can be relieved by adding lactose or isopropyl-β-D-thiogalactopyranoside (IPTG). lac repressor encoded by lacI
   5995..6013    +  promoter       T3 promoter: promoter for bacteriophage T3 RNA polymerase
   6041..6267    +  promoter       RSV promoter: Rous sarcoma virus enhancer/promoter
   6268..6448    +  LTR            5' LTR (truncated): truncated 5' long terminal repeat (LTR) from HIV-1
   6495..6620    +  misc_feature   HIV-1 Ψ: packaging signal of human immunodeficiency virus type 1
   6604..6967    +  CDS            HIV-1 gag (fragment): gag protein from human immunodeficiency virus 1; gag
   7113..7346    +  misc_feature   RRE: The Rev response element (RRE) of HIV-1 allows for Rev-dependent mRNA export from the nucleus to the cytoplasm.
   7723..7749    +  CDS            Rev (fragment): human immunodeficiency virus 1 (HIV-1) Rev protein; rev; enhances nuclear export of unspliced and incompletely spliced viral mRNAs
   7753..7993    +  promoter       U6 promoter: RNA polymerase III promoter for human U6 snRNA
   8023..8098    +  misc_RNA       gRNA scaffold: guide RNA scaffold for the Streptococcus pyogenes CRISPR/Cas9 system
   8154..8271    +  misc_feature   cPPT/CTS: central polypurine tract and central termination sequence of HIV-1
>Addgene plasmid #77533 | EPHB1 gRNA (BRDN0001144723) | addgene full sequence | sequence record 187944 | Addgene Assembled Sequence
CCCGGGTGCAAAGATGGATAAAGTTTTAAACAGAGAGGAATCTTTGCAGCTAATGGACCTTCTAGGTCTT
GAAAGGAGTGGGAATTGGCTCCGGTGCCCGTCAGTGGGCAGAGCGCACATCGCCCACAGTCCCCGAGAAG
TTGGGGGGAGGGGTCGGCAATTGATCCGGTGCCTAGAGAAGGTGGCGCGGGGTAAACTGGGAAAGTGATG
TCGTGTACTGGCTCCGCCTTTTTCCCGAGGGTGGGGGAGAACCGTATATAAGTGCAGTAGTCGCCGTGAA
CGTTCTTTTTCGCAACGGGTTTGCCGCCAGAACACAGGTAAGTGCCGTGTGTGGTTCCCGCGGGCCTGGC
CTCTTTACGGGTTATGGCCCTTGCGTGCCTTGAATTACTTCCACCTGGCTGCAGTACGTGATTCTTGATC
CCGAGCTTCGGGTTGGAAGTGGGTGGGAGAGTTCGAGGCCTTGCGCTTAAGGAGCCCCTTCGCCTCGTGC
TTGAGTTGAGGCCTGGCCTGGGCGCTGGGGCCGCCGCGTGCGAATCTGGTGGCACCTTCGCGCCTGTCTC
GCTGCTTTCGATAAGTCTCTAGCCATTTAAAATTTTTGATGACCTGCTGCGACGCTTTTTTTCTGGCAAG
ATAGTCTTGTAAATGCGGGCCAAGATCTGCACACTGGTATTTCGGTTTTTGGGGCCGCGGGCGGCGACGG
GGCCCGTGCGTCCCAGCGCACATGTTCGGCGAGGCGGGGCCTGCGAGCGCGGCCACCGAGAATCGGACGG
GGGTAGTCTCAAGCTGGCCGGCCTGCTCTGGTGCCTGGCCTCGCGCCGCCGTGTATCGCCCCGCCCTGGG
CGGCAAGGCTGGCCCGGTCGGCACCAGTTGCGTGAGCGGAAAGATGGCCGCTTCCCGGCCCTGCTGCAGG
GAGCTCAAAATGGAGGACGCGGCGCTCGGGAGAGCGGGCGGGTGAGTCACCCACACAAAGGAAAAGGGCC
TTTCCGTCCTCAGCCGTCGCTTCATGTGACTCCACGGAGTACCGGGCGCCGTCCAGGCACCTCGATTAGT
TCTCGAGCTTTTGGAGTACGTCGTCTTTAGGTTGGGGGGAGGGGTTTTATGCGATGGAGTTTCCCCACAC
TGAGTGGGTGGAGACTGAAGTTAGGCCAGCTTGGCACTTGATGTAATTCTCCTTGGAATTTGCCCTTTTT
GAGTTTGGATCTTGGTTCATTCTCAAGCCTCAGACAGTGGTTCAAAGTTTTTTTCTTCCATTTCAGGTGT
CGTGACGTACGGCCACCATGACCGAGTACAAGCCCACGGTGCGCCTCGCCACCCGCGACGACGTCCCCAG
GGCCGTACGCACCCTCGCCGCCGCGTTCGCCGACTACCCCGCCACGCGCCACACCGTCGATCCGGACCGC
CACATCGAGCGGGTCACCGAGCTGCAAGAACTCTTCCTCACGCGCGTCGGGCTCGACATCGGCAAGGTGT
GGGTCGCGGACGACGGCGCCGCCGTGGCGGTCTGGACCACGCCGGAGAGCGTCGAAGCGGGGGCGGTGTT
CGCCGAGATCGGCCCGCGCATGGCCGAGTTGAGCGGTTCCCGGCTGGCCGCGCAGCAACAGATGGAAGGC
CTCCTGGCGCCGCACCGGCCCAAGGAGCCCGCGTGGTTCCTGGCCACCGTCGGAGTCTCGCCCGACCACC
AGGGCAAGGGTCTGGGCAGCGCCGTCGTGCTCCCCGGAGTGGAGGCGGCCGAGCGCGCCGGGGTGCCCGC
CTTCCTGGAGACCTCCGCGCCCCGCAACCTCCCCTTCTACGAGCGGCTCGGCTTCACCGTCACCGCCGAC
GTCGAGGTGCCCGAAGGACCGCGCACCTGGTGCATGACCCGCAAGCCCGGTGCCTGAACGCGTTAAGTCG
ACAATCAACCTCTGGATTACAAAATTTGTGAAAGATTGACTGGTATTCTTAACTATGTTGCTCCTTTTAC
GCTATGTGGATACGCTGCTTTAATGCCTTTGTATCATGCTATTGCTTCCCGTATGGCTTTCATTTTCTCC
TCCTTGTATAAATCCTGGTTGCTGTCTCTTTATGAGGAGTTGTGGCCCGTTGTCAGGCAACGTGGCGTGG
TGTGCACTGTGTTTGCTGACGCAACCCCCACTGGTTGGGGCATTGCCACCACCTGTCAGCTCCTTTCCGG
GACTTTCGCTTTCCCCCTCCCTATTGCCACGGCGGAACTCATCGCCGCCTGCCTTGCCCGCTGCTGGACA
GGGGCTCGGCTGTTGGGCACTGACAATTCCGTGGTGTTGTCGGGGAAATCATCGTCCTTTCCTTGGCTGC
TCGCCTGTGTTGCCACCTGGATTCTGCGCGGGACGTCCTTCTGCTACGTCCCTTCGGCCCTCAATCCAGC
GGACCTTCCTTCCCGCGGCCTGCTGCCGGCTCTGCGGCCTCTTCCGCGTCTTCGCCTTCGCCCTCAGACG
AGTCGGATCTCCCTTTGGGCCGCCTCCCCGCGTCGACTTTAAGACCAATGACTTACAAGGCAGCTGTAGA
TCTTAGCCACTTTTTAAAAGAAAAGGGGGGACTGGAAGGGCTAATTCACTCCCAACGAAGACAAGATCTG
CTTTTTGCTTGTACTGGGTCTCTCTGGTTAGACCAGATCTGAGCCTGGGAGCTCTCTGGCTAACTAGGGA
ACCCACTGCTTAAGCCTCAATAAAGCTTGCCTTGAGTGCTTCAAGTAGTGTGTGCCCGTCTGTTGTGTGA
CTCTGGTAACTAGAGATCCCTCAGACCCTTTTAGTCAGTGTGGAAAATCTCTAGCAGTACGTATAGTAGT
TCATGTCATCTTATTATTCAGTATTTATAACTTGCAAAGAAATGAATATCAGAGAGTGAGAGGAACTTGT
TTATTGCAGCTTATAATGGTTACAAATAAAGCAATAGCATCACAAATTTCACAAATAAAGCATTTTTTTC
ACTGCATTCTAGTTGTGGTTTGTCCAAACTCATCAATGTATCTTATCATGTCTGGCTCTAGCTATCCCGC
CCCTAACTCCGCCCATCCCGCCCCTAACTCCGCCCAGTTCCGCCCATTCTCCGCCCCATGGCTGACTAAT
TTTTTTTATTTATGCAGAGGCCGAGGCCGCCTCGGCCTCTGAGCTATTCCAGAAGTAGTGAGGAGGCTTT
TTTGGAGGCCTAGGGACGTACCCAATTCGCCCTATAGTGAGTCGTATTACGCGCGCTCACTGGCCGTCGT
TTTACAACGTCGTGACTGGGAAAACCCTGGCGTTACCCAACTTAATCGCCTTGCAGCACATCCCCCTTTC
GCCAGCTGGCGTAATAGCGAAGAGGCCCGCACCGATCGCCCTTCCCAACAGTTGCGCAGCCTGAATGGCG
AATGGG
[124 nt withheld, positions 3367-3490]
C
[91 nt withheld, positions 3492-3582]
A
[49 nt withheld, positions 3584-3632]
CCTTTGACGTTGGAGTCCACGTTCTTT
[37 nt withheld, positions 3660-3696]
ACCCTATCTCGGTCTATTCTTTTGATTTATAAGGGATTTTGCCGATTTCGGCCTATTGGTTAAAAAATGA
GCTGATTTAACAAAAATTTAACGCGAATTTTAACAAAATATTAACGCTTACAATTTAGGTGGCACTTTTC
GGGGAAATGTGCGCGGAACCCCTATTTGTTTATTTTTCTAAATACATTCAAATATGTATCCGCTCATGAG
ACAATAACCCTGATAAATGCTTCAATAATATTGAAAAAGGAAGAGTATGAGTATTCAACATTTCCGTGTC
GCCCTTATTCCCTTTTTTGCGGCATTTTGCCTTCCTGTTTTTGCTCACCCAGAAACGCTGGTGAAAGTAA
AAGATGCTGAAGATCAGTTGGGTGCACGAGTGGGTTACATCGAACTGGATCTCAACAGCGGTAAGATCCT
TGAGAGTTTTCGCCCCGAAGAACGTTTTCCAATGATGAGCACTTTTAAAGTTCTGCTATGTGGCGCGGTA
TTATCCCGTATTGACGCCGGGCAAGAGCAACTCGGTCGCCGCATACACTATTCTCAGAATGACTTGGTTG
AGTACTCACCAGTCACAGAAAAGCATCTTACGGATGGCATGACAGTAAGAGAATTATGCAGTGCTGCCAT
AACCATGAGTGATAACACTGCGGCCAACTTACTTCTGACAACGATCGGAGGACCGAAGGAGCTAACCGCT
TTTTTGCACAACATGGGGGATCATGTAACTCGCCTTGATCGTTGGGAACCGGAGCTGAATGAAGCCATAC
CAAACGACGAGCGTGACACCACGATGCCTGTAGCAATGGCAACAACGTTGCGCAAACTATTAACTGGCGA
ACTACTTACTCTAGCTTCCCGGCAACAATTAATAGACTGGATGGAGGCGGATAAAGTTGCAGGACCACTT
CTGCGCTCGGCCCTTCCGGCTGGCTGGTTTATTGCTGATAAATCTGGAGCCGGTGAGCGTGGGTCTCGCG
GTATCATTGCAGCACTGGGGCCAGATGGTAAGCCCTCCCGTATCGTAGTTATCTACACGACGGGGAGTCA
GGCAACTATGGATGAACGAAATAGACAGATCGCTGAGATAGGTGCCTCACTGATTAAGCATTGGTAACTG
TCAGACCAAGTTTACTCATATATACTTTAGATTGATTTAAAACTTCATTTTTAATTTAAAAGGATCTAGG
TGAAGATCCTTTTTGATAATCTCATGACCAAAATCCCTTAACGTGAGTTTTCGTTCCACTGAGCGTCAGA
CCCCGTAGAAAAGATCAAAGGATCTTCTTGAGATCCTTTTTTTCTGCGCGTAATCTGCTGCTTGCAAACA
AAAAAACCACCGCTACCAGCGGTGGTTTGTTTGCCGGATCAAGAGCTACCAACTCTTTTTCCGAAGGTAA
CTGGCTTCAGCAGAGCGCAGATACCAAATACTGTTCTTCTAGTGTAGCCGTAGTTAGGCCACCACTTCAA
GAACTCTGTAGCACCGCCTACATACCTCGCTCTGCTAATCCTGTTACCAGTGGCTGCTGCCAGTGGCGAT
AAGTCGTGTCTTACCGGGTTGGACTCAAGACGATAGTTACCGGATAAGGCGCAGCGGTCGGGCTGAACGG
GGGGTTCGTGCACACAGCCCAGCTTGGAGCGAACGACCTACACCGAACTGAGATACCTACAGCGTGAGCT
ATGAGAAAGCGCCACGCTTCCCGAAGGGAGAAAGGCGGACAGGTATCCGGTAAGCGGCAGGGTCGGAACA
GGAGAGCGCACGAGGGAGCTTCCAGGGGGAAACGCCTGGTATCTTTATAGTCCTGTCGGGTTTCGCCACC
TCTGACTTGAGCGTCGATTTTTGTGATGCTCGTCAGGGGGGCGGAGCCTATGGAAAAACGCCAGCAACGC
GGCCTTTTTACGGTTCCTGGCCTTTTGCTGGCCTTTTGCTCACATGTTCTTTCCTGCGTTATCCCCTGAT
TCTGTGGATAACCGTATTACCGCCTTTGAGTGAGCTGATACCGCTCGCCGCAGCCGAACGACCGAGCGCA
GCGAGTCAGTGAGCGAGGAAGCGGAAGAGCGCCCAATACGCAAACCGCCTCTCCCCGCGCGTTGGCCGAT
TCATTAATGCAGCTGGCACGACAGGTTTCCCGACTGGAAAGCGGGCAGTGAGCGCAACGCAATTAATGTG
AGTTAGCTCACTCATTAGGCACCCCAGGCTTTACACTTTATGCTTCCGGCTCGTATGTTGTGTGGAATTG
TGAGCGGATAACAATTTCACACAGGAAACAGCTATGACCATGATTACGCCAAGCGCGCAATTAACCCTCA
CTAAAGGGAACAAAAGCTGGAGCTGCAAGCTTAATGTAGTCTTATGCAATACTCTTGTAGTCTTGCAACA
TGGTAACGATGAGTTAGCAACATGCCTTACAAGGAGAGAAAAAGCACCGTGCATGCCGATTGGTGGAAGT
AAGGTGGTACGATCGTGCCTTATTAGGAAGGCAACAGACGGGTCTGACATGGATTGGACGAACCACTGAA
TTGCCGCATTGCAGAGATATTGTATTTAAGTGCCTAGCTCGATACATAAACGGGTCTCTCTGGTTAGACC
AGATCTGAGCCTGGGAGCTCTCTGGCTAACTAGGGAACCCACTGCTTAAGCCTCAATAAAGCTTGCCTTG
AGTGCTTCAAGTAGTGTGTGCCCGTCTGTTGTGTGACTCTGGTAACTAGAGATCCCTCAGACCCTTTTAG
TCAGTGTGGAAAATCTCTAGCAGTGGCGCCCGAACAGGGACTTGAAAGCGAAAGGGAAACCAGAGGAGCT
CTCTCGACGCAGGACTCGGCTTGCTGAAGCGCGCACGGCAAGAGGCGAGGGGCGGCGACTGGTGAGTACG
CCAAAAATTTTGACTAGCGGAGGCTAGAAGGAGAGAGATGGGTGCGAGAGCGTCAGTATTAAGCGGGGGA
GAATTAGATCGCGATGGGAAAAAATTCGGTTAAGGCCAGGGGGAAAGAAAAAATATAAATTAAAACATAT
AGTATGGGCAAGCAGGGAGCTAGAACGATTCGCAGTTAATCCTGGCCTGTTAGAAACATCAGAAGGCTGT
AGACAAATACTGGGACAGCTACAACCATCCCTTCAGACAGGATCAGAAGAACTTAGATCATTATATAATA
CAGTAGCAACCCTCTATTGTGTGCATCAAAGGATAGAGATAAAAGACACCAAGGAAGCTTTAGACAAGAT
AGAGGAAGAGCAAAACAAAAGTAAGACCACCGCACAGCAAGCGGCCGCTGATCTTCAGACCTGGAGGAGG
AGATATGAGGGACAATTGGAGAAGTGAATTATATAAATATAAAGTAGTAAAAATTGAACCATTAGGAGTA
GCACCCACCAAGGCAAAGAGAAGAGTGGTGCAGAGAGAAAAAAGAGCAGTGGGAATAGGAGCTTTGTTCC
TTGGGTTCTTGGGAGCAGCAGGAAGCACTATGGGCGCAGCGTCAATGACGCTGACGGTACAGGCCAGACA
ATTATTGTCTGGTATAGTGCAGCAGCAGAACAATTTGCTGAGGGCTATTGAGGCGCAACAGCATCTGTTG
CAACTCACAGTCTGGGGCATCAAGCAGCTCCAGGCAAGAATCCTGGCTGTGGAAAGATACCTAAAGGATC
AACAGCTCCTGGGGATTTGGGGTTGCTCTGGAAAACTCATTTGCACCACTGCTGTGCCTTGGAATGCTAG
TTGGAGTAATAAATCTCTGGAACAGATTTGGAATCACACGACCTGGATGGAGTGGGACAGAGAAATTAAC
AATTACACAAGCTTAATACACTCCTTAATTGAAGAATCGCAAAACCAGCAAGAAAAGAATGAACAAGAAT
TATTGGAATTAGATAAATGGGCAAGTTTGTGGAATTGGTTTAACATAACAAATTGGCTGTGGTATATAAA
ATTATTCATAATGATAGTAGGAGGCTTGGTAGGTTTAAGAATAGTTTTTGCTGTACTTTCTATAGTGAAT
AGAGTTAGGCAGGGATATTCACCATTATCGTTTCAGACCCACCTCCCAACCCCGAGGGGACCCAGAGAGG
GCCTATTTCCCATGATTCCTTCATATTTGCATATACGATACAAGGCTGTTAGAGAGATAATTAGAATTAA
TTTGACTGTAAACACAAAGATATTAGTACAAAATACGTGACGTAGAAAGTAATAATTTCTTGGGTAGTTT
GCAGTTTTAAAATTATGTTTTAAAATGGACTATCATATGCTTACCGTAACTTGAAAGTATTTCGATTTCT
TGGCTTTATATATCTTGTGGAAAGGACGAAACACCGTCGGACCGGTTATTACCGAGGTTTTAGAGCTAGA
AATAGCAAGTTAAAATAAGGCTAGTCCGTTATCAACTTGAAAAAGTGGCACCGAGTCGGTGCTTTTTTAA
GCTTGGCGTAACTAGATCTTGAGACAAATGGCAGTATTCATCCACAATTTTAAAAGAAAAGGGGGGATTG
GGGGGTACAGTGCAGGGGAAAGAATAGTAGACATAATAGCAACAGACATACAAACTAAAGAATTACAAAA
ACAAATTACAAAAATTCAAAATTTTCGGGTTTATTACAGGGACAGCAGAGATCCACTTTGGCGCCGGCTC
GAGGGGG
