>Addgene plasmid #77533 | EPHB1 gRNA (BRDN0001144723) | depositor partial sequence | sequence record 144993 | Target Sequence
TCGGACCGGTTATTACCGAG
