>Addgene plasmid #77533 | EPHB1 gRNA (BRDN0001144723) | addgene partial sequence | sequence record 187943 | hU6-F
TAGAAAGTAATAATTTCTTGGGTAGTTTGCAGTTTTAAAATTATGTTTTAAAATGGACTATCATATGCTT
ACCGTAACTTGAAAGTATTTCGATTTCTTGGCTTTATATATCTTGTGGAAAGGACGAAACACCGTCGGAC
CGGTTATTACCGAGGTTTTAGAGCTAGAAATAGCAAGTTAAAATAAGGCTAGTCCGTTATCAACTTGAAA
AAGTGGCACCGAGTCGGTGCTTTTTTAAGCTTGGCGTAACTAGATCTTGAGACAAATGGCAGTATTCATC
CACAATTTTAAAAGAAAAGGGGGGATTGGGGGGTACAGTGCAGGGGAAAGAATAGTAGACATAATAGCAA
CAGACATACAAACTAAAGAATTACAAAAACAAATTACAAAAATTCAAAATTTTCGGGTTTATTACAGGGA
CAGCAGAGATCCACTTTGGCGCCGGCTCGAGGGGGCCCGGGTGCAAAGATGGATAAAGTTTTAAACAGAG
AGGAATCTTTGCAGCTAATGGACCTTCTAGGTCTTGAAAGGAGTGGGAATTGGCTCCGGTGCCCGTCAGT
GGGCAGAGCG
